Addgene plasmid #18973: p2xFlag CMV2 Lats1-PY1 mutant
Depositing lab: Marius Sudol. Depositing organization: Geisinger Health Center. Publication: Mst2 and Lats kinases regulate apoptotic function of Yes kinase-associated protein (YAP). Oka T, Mazack V, Sudol M. J Biol Chem. 2008 Oct 10;283(41):27534-27546. doi: 10.1074/jbc.M804380200. Epub 2008 Jul 17. PubMed 18640976.
Backbone
  Vector backbone: p2xFlag CMV2
  Backbone size w/o insert (bp): 4700
  Vector type: Mammalian Expression
Growth in bacteria
  Bacterial resistance: Ampicillin, 100 μg/mL
  Growth temperature: 37°C
  Growth strain: DH5alpha
  Copy number: High Copy
Gene/Insert
  Gene/Insert name: Large tumor suppressor kinase 1 PY-1 mutant (alt name: Lats1, PY-1 mutant)
  Species: H. sapiens (human)
  Insert size (bp): 3393
  Mutation: PY1 mutant, Tyrosine 376 changed to Alanine
  GenBank ID: NM_004690
  Entrez Gene: LATS1 (a.k.a. WARTS, wts)
  Tag / fusion protein: 2xFlag (N terminal on backbone)
  Cloning method: Restriction Enzyme; 5′ cloning site KpnI (unknown if destroyed); 3′ cloning site XbaI (unknown if destroyed)
  Sequencing primers: 5′ CMV
Terms and licenses: Academic/Nonprofit Terms; Industry Terms: Not Available to Industry
How to cite: p2xFlag CMV2 Lats1-PY1 mutant was a gift from Marius Sudol (Addgene plasmid # 18973 ; http://n2t.net/addgene:18973 ; RRID:Addgene_18973)
