[The description below was written by a language model from this plasmid's Addgene catalogue record.]
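Description:
p2xFlag CMV2 Lats1-PY1 mutant is a mammalian expression plasmid built on the p2xFlag CMV2 backbone (about 4.7 kb without insert). It is maintained in E. coli as a high-copy plasmid under ampicillin selection. The record provides no feature table, so the origin of replication, polyadenylation signal and any other backbone elements are not itemised. No mammalian selection marker is listed. The backbone name and the use of a CMV sequencing primer indicate that expression is driven by the cytomegalovirus immediate-early promoter, a strong constitutive promoter commonly used for transient expression in transfected mammalian cells.

The insert is a roughly 3.4 kb cDNA encoding human LATS1 (large tumor suppressor kinase 1, also known as WARTS), cloned between KpnI and XbaI sites. It sits downstream of a backbone-encoded tandem 2xFlag epitope, so the kinase is produced with an N-terminal double Flag tag for detection or immunoprecipitation with anti-Flag antibodies. The coding sequence carries the "PY1" mutation, in which tyrosine 376 is replaced by alanine. PY motifs (proline-rich sequences ending in tyrosine) are the classical ligands of WW domains, such as those in YAP, and changing the tyrosine is a standard way to disable such a motif.

The associated publication concerns regulation of the apoptotic function of YAP by the Mst2 and Lats kinases. In that context, the construct is suited to comparison with wild-type LATS1 to test how much the first PY motif contributes to LATS1–YAP binding and downstream signalling, although the record does not describe specific experiments.
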