>Addgene plasmid #18973 | p2xFlag CMV2 Lats1-PY1 mutant | addgene partial sequence | sequence record 24918 | CMV-F 5'-CGCAAATGGGCGGTAGGCGTG-3'
CNGGGGNTTTAGCAGAGCTCGTTTGTGAACCGTCAGAATTGATCTACCATGGACTACAAAGACGATGACG
ACAAGCTTGCGGCCGCGAATTCAAGCTTAGCCACCATGGACTACAAAGACGATGACGATAAAGCAAGGCT
CGAATCGGTACCAATGAAGAGGAGTGAAAAGCCAGAAGGATATAGACAAATGAGGCCTAAGACCTTTCCT
GCCAGTAACTATACTGTCAGTAGCCGGCAAATGTTACAAGAAATTCGGGAATCCCTTAGGAATTTATCTA
AACCATCTGATGCTGCTAAGGCTGAGCATAACATGAGTAAAATGTCAACCGAAGATCCTCGACAAGTCAG
AAATCCACCCAAATTTGGGACGCATCATAAAGCCTTGCAGGAAATTCGAAACTCTCTGCTTCCATTTGCA
AATGAAACAAATTCTTCTCGGAGTACTTCAGAAGTTAATCCACAAATGCTTCAAGACTTGCAAGCTGCTG
GATTTGATGAGGATATGGTTATACAAGCTCTTCAGAAAACTAACAACAGAAGTATAGAAGCAGCAATTGA
ATTCATTAGTAAAATGAGTTACCAAGATCCTCGACGAGAGCAGATGGCTGCAGCAGCTGCCAGACCTATT
AATGCCAGCATGAAACCAGGGAATGTGCAGCAATCAGTTAACCGCAAACAGAGCTGGAAAGGTTCTAAAG
AATCCTTAGTTCCTCAGAGGCATGGCCCGCCACTAGGAGAAGTGTGGCCTATCATCTGAGAGTCCAACTC
ACNACAGATGTAGGAGACNTTGNNGGNCTGNNTTCAGCATTGTCAGCTCACCTAGCACGACGAAGGACCC
CNCACACTCAGTAGNNGTACN
